>Addgene plasmid #210666 | pTT3-ecdICAM1-ST3-His | addgene full sequence | sequence record 417657 | Addgene NGS Result
TCCTAATCTATATCTGGGTAGTATATGCTATCCTAATTTATATCTGGGTAGCATAGGCTATCCTAATCTA
TATCTGGGTAGCATATGCTATCCTAATCTATATCTGGGTAGTATATGCTATCCTAATCTGTATCCGGGTA
GCATATGCTATCCTCATGATAAGCTGTCAAACATGAGAATTTTCTTGAAGACGAAAGGGCCTCGTGATAC
GCCTATTTTTATAGGTTAATGTCATGATAATAATGGTTTCTTAGACGTCAGGTGGCACTTTTCGGGGAAA
TGTGCGCGGAACCCCTATTTGTTTATTTTTCTAAATACATTCAAATATGTATCCGCTCATGAGACAATAA
CCCTGATAAATGCTTCAATAATATTGAAAAAGGAAGAGTATGAGTATTCAACATTTCCGTGTCGCCCTTA
TTCCCTTTTTTGCGGCATTTTGCCTTCCTGTTTTTGCTCACCCAGAAACGCTGGTGAAAGTAAAAGATGC
TGAAGATCAGTTGGGTGCACGAGTGGGTTACATCGAACTGGATCTCAACAGCGGTAAGATCCTTGAGAGT
TTTCGCCCCGAAGAACGTTTTCCAATGATGAGCACTTTTAAAGTTCTGCTATGTGGCGCGGTATTATCCC
GTGTTGACGCCGGGCAAGAGCAACTCGGTCGCCGCATACACTATTCTCAGAATGACTTGGTTGAGTACTC
ACCAGTCACAGAAAAGCATCTTACGGATGGCATGACAGTAAGAGAATTATGCAGTGCTGCCATAACCATG
AGTGATAACACTGCGGCCAACTTACTTCTGACAACGATCGGAGGACCGAAGGAGCTAACCGCTTTTTTGC
ACAACATGGGGGATCATGTAACTCGCCTTGATCGTTGGGAACCGGAGCTGAATGAAGCCATACCAAACGA
CGAGCGTGACACCACGATGCCTGCAGCAATGGCAACAACGTTGCGCAAACTATTAACTGGCGAACTACTT
ACTCTAGCTTCCCGGCAACAATTAATAGACTGGATGGAGGCGGATAAAGTTGCAGGACCACTTCTGCGCT
CGGCCCTTCCGGCTGGCTGGTTTATTGCTGATAAATCTGGAGCCGGTGAGCGTGGGTCTCGCGGTATCAT
TGCAGCACTGGGGCCAGATGGTAAGCCCTCCCGTATCGTAGTTATCTACACGACGGGGAGTCAGGCAACT
ATGGATGAACGAAATAGACAGATCGCTGAGATAGGTGCCTCACTGATTAAGCATTGGTAACTGTCAGACC
AAGTTTACTCATATATACTTTAGATTGATTTAAAACTTCATTTTTAATTTAAAAGGATCTAGGTGAAGAT
CCTTTTTGATAATCTCATGACCAAAATCCCTTAACGTGAGTTTTCGTTCCACTGAGCGTCAGACCCCGTA
GAAAAGATCAAAGGATCTTCTTGAGATCCTTTTTTTCTGCGCGTAATCTGCTGCTTGCAAACAAAAAAAC
CACCGCTACCAGCGGTGGTTTGTTTGCCGGATCAAGAGCTACCAACTCTTTTTCCGAAGGTAACTGGCTT
CAGCAGAGCGCAGATACCAAATACTGTTCTTCTAGTGTAGCCGTAGTTAGGCCACCACTTCAAGAACTCT
GTAGCACCGCCTACATACCTCGCTCTGCTAATCCTGTTACCAGTGGCTGCTGCCAGTGGCGATAAGTCGT
GTCTTACCGGGTTGGACTCAAGACGATAGTTACCGGATAAGGCGCAGCGGTCGGGCTGAACGGGGGGTTC
GTGCACACAGCCCAGCTTGGAGCGAACGACCTACACCGAACTGAGATACCTACAGCGTGAGCTATGAGAA
AGCGCCACGCTTCCCGAAGGGAGAAAGGCGGACAGGTATCCGGTAAGCGGCAGGGTCGGAACAGGAGAGC
GCACGAGGGAGCTTCCAGGGGGAAACGCCTGGTATCTTTATAGTCCTGTCGGGTTTCGCCACCTCTGACT
TGAGCGTCGATTTTTGTGATGCTCGTCAGGGGGGCGGAGCCTATGGAAAAACGCCAGCAACGCGGCCTTT
TTACGGTTCCTGGCCTTTTGCTGGCCTTTTGCTCACATGTTCTTTCCTGCGTTATCCCCTGATTCTGTGG
ATAACCGTATTACCGCCTTTGAGTGAGCTGATACCGCTCGCCGCAGCCGAACGACCGAGCGCAGCGAGTC
AGTGAGCGAGGAAGCGGAAGAGCGCCCAATACGCAAACCGCCTCTCCCCGCGCGTTGGCCGATTCATTAA
TGCAGCTGGCACGACAGGTTTCCCGACTGGAAAGCGGGCAGTGAGCGCAACGCAATTAATGTGAGTTAGC
TCACTCATTAGGCACCCCAGGCTTTACACTTTATGCTTCCGGCTCGTATGTTGTGTGGAATTGTGAGCGG
ATAACAATTTCACACAGGAAACAGCTATGACCATGATTACGCCAAGCTCTAGCTAGAGGTCGACCAATTC
TCATGTTTGACAGCTTATCATCGCAGATCCGGGCAACGTTGTTGCCATTGCTGCAGGCGCAGAACTGGTA
GGTATGGAAGATCTATACATTGAATCAATATTGGCAATTAGCCATATTAGTCATTGGTTATATAGCATAA
ATCAATATTGGCTATTGGCCATTGCATACGTTGTATCTATATCATAATATGTACATTTATATTGGCTCAT
GTCCAATATGACCGCCATGTTGACATTGATTATTGACTAGTTATTAATAGTAATCAATTACGGGGTCATT
AGTTCATAGCCCATATATGGAGTTCCGCGTTACATAACTTACGGTAAATGGCCCGCCTGGCTGACCGCCC
AACGACCCCCGCCCATTGACGTCAATAATGACGTATGTTCCCATAGTAACGCCAATAGGGACTTTCCATT
GACGTCAATGGGTGGAGTATTTACGGTAAACTGCCCACTTGGCAGTACATCAAGTGTATCATATGCCAAG
TCCGCCCCCTATTGACGTCAATGACGGTAAATGGCCCGCCTGGCATTATGCCCAGTACATGACCTTACGG
GACTTTCCTACTTGGCAGTACATCTACGTATTAGTCATCGCTATTACCATGGTGATGCGGTTTTGGCAGT
ACACCAATGGGCGTGGATAGCGGTTTGACTCACGGGGATTTCCAAGTCTCCACCCCATTGACGTCAATGG
GAGTTTGTTTTGGCACCAAAATCAACGGGACTTTCCAAAATGTCGTAATAACCCCGCCCCGTTGACGCAA
ATGGGCGGTAGGCGTGTACGGTGGGAGGTCTATATAAGCAGAGCTCGTTTAGTGAACCGTCAGATCCTCA
CTCTCTTCCGCATCGCTGTCTGCGAGGGCCAGCTGTTGGGCTCGCGGTTGAGGACAAACTCTTCGCGGTC
TTTCCAGTACTCTTGGATCGGAAACCCGTCGGCCTCCGAACGGTACTCCGCCACCGAGGGACCTGAGCGA
GTCCGCATCGACCGGATCGGAAAACCTCTCGAGAAAGGCGTCTAACCAGTCACAGTCGCAAGGTAGGCTG
AGCACCGTGGCGGGCGGCAGCGGGTGGCGGTCGGGGTTGTTTCTGGCGGAGGTGCTGCTGATGATGTAAT
TAAAGTAGGCGGTCTTGAGACGGCGGATGGTCGAGGTGAGGTGTGGCAGGCTTGAGATCCAGCTGTTGGG
GTGAGTACTCCCTCTCAAAAGCGGGCATTACTTCTGCGCTAAGATTGTCAGTTTCCAAAAACGAGGAGGA
TTTGATATTCACCTGGCCCGATCTGGCCATACACTTGAGTGACAATGACATCCACTTTGCCTTTCTCTCC
ACAGGTGTCCACTCCCAGGTCCAAGTTTAAACGGATCTCTAGCGAATTCGCCACCATGGGGATACTTCCC
AGCCCTGGGATGCCTGCGCTGCTCTCCCTCGTGAGCCTTCTCTCCGTGCTGCTGATGGGTTGCGTAGCTG
AAACCGGTCAGACATCTGTGTCCCCCTCAAAAGTCATCCTGCCCCGGGGAGGCTCCGTGCTGGTGACATG
CAGCACCTCCTGTGACCAGCCCAAGTTGTTGGGCATAGAGACCCCGTTGCCTAAAAAGGAGTTGCTCCTG
CCTGGGAACAACCGGAAGGTGTATGAACTGAGCAATGTGCAAGAAGATAGCCAACCAATGTGCTATTCAA
ACTGCCCTGATGGGCAGTCAACAGCTAAAACCTTCCTCACCGTGTACTGGACTCCAGAACGGGTGGAACT
GGCACCCCTCCCCTCTTGGCAGCCAGTGGGCAAGAACCTTACCCTACGCTGCCAGGTGGAGGGTGGGGCA
CCCCGGGCCAACCTCACCGTGGTGCTGCTCCGTGGGGAGAAGGAGCTGAAACGGGAGCCAGCTGTGGGGG
AGCCCGCTGAGGTCACGACCACGGTGCTGGTGAGGAGAGATCACCATGGAGCCAATTTCTCGTGCCGCAC
TGAACTGGACCTGCGGCCCCAAGGGCTGGAGCTGTTTGAGAACACCTCGGCCCCCTACCAGCTCCAGACC
TTTGTCCTGCCAGCGACTCCCCCACAACTTGTCAGCCCCCGGGTCCTAGAGGTGGACACGCAGGGGACCG
TGGTCTGTTCCCTGGACAGGCTGTTCCCAGTCTCGGAGGCCCAGGTCCACCTGGCACTGGGGGACCAGAG
GTTGAACCCCACAGTCACCTATGGCAACGACTCCTTCTCGGCCAAGGCCTCAGTCAGTGTGACCGCAGAG
GACGAGGGCACCCAGCGGCTGACGTGTGCAGTAATACTGGGGAACCAGAGCCAGGAGACACTGCAGACAG
TGACCATCTACAGCTTTCCGGCGCCCAACGTGATTCTGACGAAGCCAGAGGTCTCAGAAGGGACCGAGGT
GACAGTGAAGTGTGAGGCCCACCCTAGAGCCAAGGTGACGCTGAATGGGGTTCCAGCCCAGCCACTGGGC
CCGAGGGCCCAGCTCCTGCTGAAGGCCACCCCAGAGGACAACGGGCGCAGCTTCTCCTGCTCTGCAACCC
TGGAGGTGGCCGGCCAGCTTATACACAAGAACCAGACCCGGGAGCTTCGTGTCCTGTATGGCCCCCGACT
GGACGAGAGGGATTGTCCGGGAAACTGGACGTGGCCAGAAAATTCCCAGCAGACTCCAATGTGCCAGGCT
TGGGGGAACCCATTGCCCGAGCTCAAGTGTCTAAAGGATGGCACTTTCCCACTGCCCATCGGGGAATCAG
TGACTGTCACTCGAGATCTTGAGGGCACCTACCTCTGTCGGGCCAGGAGCACTCAAGGGGAGGTCACCCG
CGAGGTGACCGTGAATGTGCTCTCCCCCCGGTATGAGAGAGGCGTCCCTCATATCGTGATGGTCGACGCC
TATAAGAGGTATAAACATCATCACCATCACCATTAAGGATCCCCCGACCTCGACCTCTGGCTAATAAAGG
AAATTTATTTTCATTGCAATAGTGTGTTGGAATTTTTTGTGTCTCTCACTCGGAAGGACATATGGGAGGG
CAAATCATTTGGTCGAGATCCCTCGGAGATCTCTAGCTAGAGGATCGATCCCCGCCCCGGACGAACTAAA
CCTGACTACGACATCTCTGCCCCTTCTTCGCGGGGCAGTGCATGTAATCCCTTCAGTTGGTTGGTACAAC
TTGCCAACTGGGCCCTGTTCCACATGTGACACGGGGGGGGACCAAACACAAAGGGGTTCTCTGACTGTAG
TTGACATCCTTATAAATGGATGTGCACATTTGCCAACACTGAGTGGCTTTCATCCTGGAGCAGACTTTGC
AGTCTGTGGACTGCAACACAACATTGCCTTTATGTGTAACTCTTGGCTGAAGCTCTTACACCAATGCTGG
GGGACATGTACCTCCCAGGGGCCCAGGAAGACTACGGGAGGCTACACCAACGTCAATCAGAGGGGCCTGT
GTAGCTACCGATAAGCGGACCCTCAAGAGGGCATTAGCAATAGTGTTTATAAGGCCCCCTTGTTAACCCT
AAACGGGTAGCATATGCTTCCCGGGTAGTAGTATATACTATCCAGACTAACCCTAATTCAATAGCATATG
TTACCCAACGGGAAGCATATGCTATCGAATTAGGGTTAGTAAAAGGGTCCTAAGGAACAGCGATATCTCC
CACCCCATGAGCTGTCACGGTTTTATTTACATGGGGTCAGGATTCCACGAGGGTAGTGAACCATTTTAGT
CACAAGGGCAGTGGCTGAAGATCAAGGAGCGGGCAGTGAACTCTCCTGAATCTTCGCCTGCTTCTTCATT
CTCCTTCGTTTAGCTAATAGAATAACTGCTGAGTTGTGAACAGTAAGGTGTATGTGAGGTGCTCGAAAAC
AAGGTTTCAGGTGACGCCCCCAGAATAAAATTTGGACGGGGGGTTCAGTGGTGGCATTGTGCTATGACAC
CAATATAACCCTCACAAACCCCTTGGGCAATAAATACTAGTGTAGGAATGAAACATTCTGAATATCTTTA
ACAATAGAAATCCATGGGGTGGGGACAAGCCGTAAAGACTGGATGTCCATCTCACACGAATTTATGGCTA
TGGGCAACACATAATCCTAGTGCAATATGATACTGGGGTTATTAAGATGTGTCCCAGGCAGGGACCAAGA
CAGGTGAACCATGTTGTTACACTCTATTTGTAACAAGGGGAAAGAGAGTGGACGCCGACAGCAGCGGACT
CCACTGGTTGTCTCTAACACCCCCGAAAATTAAACGGGGCTCCACGCCAATGGGGCCCATAAACAAAGAC
AAGTGGCCACTCTTTTTTTTGAAATTGTGGAGTGGGGGCACGCGTCAGCCCCCACACGCCGCCCTGCGGT
TTTGGACTGTAAAATAAGGGTGTAATAACTTGGCTGATTGTAACCCCGCTAACCACTGCGGTCAAACCAC
TTGCCCACAAAACCACTAATGGCACCCCGGGGAATACCTGCATAAGTAGGTGGGCGGGCCAAGATAGGGG
CGCGATTGCTGCGATCTGGAGGACAAATTACACACACTTGCGCCTGAGCGCCAAGCACAGGGTTGTTGGT
CCTCATATTCACGAGGTCGCTGAGAGCACGGTGGGCTAATGTTGCCATGGGTAGCATATACTACCCAAAT
ATCTGGATAGCATATGCTATCCTAATCTATATCTGGGTAGCATAGGCTATCCTAATCTATATCTGGGTAG
CATATGCTA
Features (pLannotate 1.2.2; 18 found; start..end, strand, type, name):
    285..389     +  promoter       AmpR promoter: bla
    390..1250    +  CDS            AmpR: β-lactamase; bla; confers resistance to ampicillin, carbenicillin, and related antibiotics
   1421..2009    +  rep_origin     ori: high-copy-number ColE1/pMB1/pBR322/pUC origin of replication
   2192..2284    +  CDS            lacI (fragment): lac repressor; lacI; The lac repressor binds to the lac operator to inhibit transcription in E. coli. This inhibition can be relieved by adding lactose or isopropyl-β-D-thiogalactopyranoside (IPTG).
   2297..2318    +  protein_bind   CAP binding site: CAP binding activates transcription in the presence of cAMP. E. coli catabolite activator protein
   2333..2363    +  promoter       lac promoter: promoter for the E. coli lac operon
   2371..2387    +  protein_bind   lac operator: The lac repressor binds to the lac operator to inhibit transcription in E. coli. This inhibition can be relieved by adding lactose or isopropyl-β-D-thiogalactopyranoside (IPTG). lac repressor encoded by lacI
   2457..2473    +  promoter       tet promoter (fragment): E. coli promoter for tetracycline efflux protein gene
   2483..2508    -  CDS            bla(M) (fragment): β-lactamase lacking the signal sequence; bla(M); allows cytosolic expression of β-lactamase
   2682..3061    +  enhancer       CMV enhancer: human cytomegalovirus immediate early enhancer
   3063..3262    +  promoter       CMV promoter: human cytomegalovirus (CMV) immediate early promoter
   3330..3368    +  misc_feature   Ad SA (fragment): adenovirus major late transcript splice acceptor (Friedrich and Soriano, 1991)
   3401..3610    -  CDS            PTP (fragment): TERM_ADE02 - Experimental evidence at protein level: Swiss-Prot protein existence level 1. Protein covalently bound to the viral DNA that acts as a primer for viral genomic replication by DNA strand displacement. Assembles on the viral origin of replication in an initiation complex with viral polymerase, DBP, host NFIA and host POU2F1/OCT1. During initiation, the polymerase covalently couples the first dCTP with Ser- 580 of pTP. The terminal protein stimulates the template activity over 20 fold compared to protein-free templates. Neo-synthesized viral genomes are linked to two preterminal prot
   3641..3730    +  intron         chimeric intron (fragment): chimera between introns from adenovirus and immunoglobulin heavy chain genes
   3749..3795    +  CDS            IgH signal sequence (fragment): signal sequence from the mouse immunoglobulin heavy chain variable region
   3848..5287    +  CDS            ICAM1 (fragment): ICAM1_HUMAN - Experimental evidence at protein level: Swiss-Prot protein existence level 1. (Microbial infection) Upon Kaposi's sarcoma-associated herpesvirus/HHV-8 infection, is degraded by viral E3 ubiquitin ligase MIR2, presumably to prevent lysis of infected cells by cytotoxic T- lymphocytes and NK cell. From Homo sapiens (Human).
   5383..5438    +  polyA_signal   β-globin poly(A) signal: rabbit β-globin polyadenylation signal (Gil and Proudfoot, 1987)
   5952..154     -  rep_origin     oriP (fragment) (across the origin): Epstein-Barr virus oriP replication origin (Yates et al., 2000)
