[The description below was written by a language model from this plasmid's Addgene catalogue record and pLannotate feature annotations shown in this document.]
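Description:
pTT3-ecdICAM1-ST3-His is a mammalian expression plasmid built on the pTT3 backbone for transient production of a soluble form of human ICAM-1 (CD54) in HEK293 or similar cells. In bacteria it is maintained as a high-copy plasmid through a ColE1/pUC-type origin and selected with ampicillin via the β-lactamase gene. The backbone also carries a fragment of the Epstein-Barr virus oriP, an element that supports episomal retention and higher yields in cells expressing EBNA1. Small lac, tet and bla fragments in the annotation appear to be cloning-vector remnants with no role in expression.

The expression cassette is driven by the CMV immediate-early enhancer and promoter. These are followed by adenovirus-derived leader and splice sequences and a chimeric intron fragment, which generally improve mRNA processing and translation. The short reverse-strand hit to the adenoviral terminal protein most likely reflects this leader region rather than a real coding sequence. Downstream, the table annotates a fragment matching an immunoglobulin heavy chain signal sequence, then the ICAM1 extracellular domain coding region, and the cassette ends with a rabbit β-globin polyadenylation signal. According to the catalogue entry, the ectodomain is fused at its C terminus to SpyTag003 and a His tag; these short tags are not annotated in the feature table. The His tag allows metal-affinity purification of the secreted protein, while SpyTag003 forms a covalent bond with SpyCatcher partners.

The associated publication describes a platform for titrating and combining ligands on cell surfaces to study T-cell antigen sensitivity, which suggests the purified protein serves as a couplable ligand there. The sequenced record is 7,149 nt, somewhat shorter than the 7,475 bp total listed in the catalogue.
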