Addgene plasmid #210666: pTT3-ecdICAM1-ST3-His
Purpose: Expression of the extracellular domain of human ICAM1 fused to Spytag003 + Histag in HEK293 (or similar)
Depositing lab: Omer Dushek. Depositing organization: University of Oxford. Publication: Using CombiCells, a platform for titration and combinatorial display of cell surface ligands, to study T-cell antigen sensitivity modulation by accessory receptors. Patel A, Andre V, Eguiguren SB, Barton MI, Burton J, Denham EM, Pettmann J, Morch AM, Kutuzov MA, Siller-Farfan JA, Dustin ML, van der Merwe PA, Dushek O. EMBO J. 2024 Jan;43(1):132-150. doi: 10.1038/s44318-023-00012-1. Epub 2023 Dec 18. PubMed 38177315.
Backbone
  Vector backbone: pTT3
  Backbone size w/o insert (bp): 5957
  Total vector size (bp): 7475
  Vector type: Mammalian Expression
Growth in bacteria
  Bacterial resistance: Ampicillin, 100 μg/mL
  Growth temperature: 37°C
  Growth strain: DH5alpha
  Copy number: High Copy
Gene/Insert
  Gene/Insert name: Extracellular domain of human ICAM-1 fused to Spytag003 and Histag (alt names: ICAM1; CD54)
  Species: H. sapiens (human), Synthetic
  Insert size (bp): 1518
  Entrez Gene: ICAM1 (a.k.a. BB2, CD54, P3.58)
  Promoter: CMV
  Tag / fusion protein: Spytag003 (C terminal on insert); Histag (C terminal on insert)
  Cloning method: Gibson Cloning
  Sequencing primers: 5′ ATGGGGATACTTCCCAGCCC; 3′ ATGGTGATGGTGATGATGTTTATACCTCTT
Terms and licenses: Academic/Nonprofit Terms; Industry Terms: Not Available to Industry
Depositor comments: Please visit https://www.biorxiv.org/content/10.1101/2023.06.15.545075v2 for bioRxiv preprint
How to cite: pTT3-ecdICAM1-ST3-His was a gift from Omer Dushek (Addgene plasmid # 210666 ; http://n2t.net/addgene:210666 ; RRID:Addgene_210666)
